>Addgene plasmid #87944 | pHES830 | addgene full sequence | sequence record 180365 | Addgene NGS Result
CAGATGTCGTTGTTCCAGAGCTGATGAGGGGTATCTCGAAGCACACGAAACTTTTTCCTTCCTTCATTCA
CGCACACTACTCTCTAATGAGCAACGGTATACGGCCTTCCTTCCAGTTACTTGAATTTGAAATAAAAAAA
AGTTTGCTGTCTTGCTATCAAGTATAAATAGACCTGAATCCCTATCAGTGATAGAGATCTCCCTATCAGT
GATAGAGATTCTTCCTTGTTTCTTTTTCTGCAGGCTAGCAATAAAATGGGTACCCGCCCATATGCTTGCC
CTGTCGAGTCCTGCGATCGCCGCTTTTCTCGCTCGGATGAGCTTACCCGCCATATCCGCATCCATACCGG
TCAGAAGCCCTTCCAGTGTCGAATCTGCATGCGTAACTTCAGTCGTAGTGACCACCTTACCACCCACATC
CGCACCCACACAGGCGAGAAGCCTTTTGCCTGTGACATTTGTGGGAGGAAGTTTGCCAGGAGTGATGAAC
GCAAGAGGCATACCAAAATCCATACAGGTAGATCCGGTGACGGTGCTGGTTTAAAGTTCAATAAAGTCAG
AGTTGTGAGAGCACTGGATGCTGTTGCTCTCCCACAGCCATTGGGCGTTCCAAATGAAAGCCAAGCCCTA
AGCCAGAGATTCACTTTTTCACCAGGTCAAGACATACAGTTGATTCCACCACTGATCAACCTGTTAATGA
GCATTGAACCAGATGTGATCTATGCAGGACATGACAACACAAAACCTGACACCTCCAGTTCTTTGCTGAC
AAGTCTTAATCAACTAGGCGAGAGGCAACTTCTTTCAGTAGTCAAGTGGTCTAAATCATTGCCAGGTTTT
CGAAACTTACATATTGATGACCAGATAACTCTCATTCAGTATTCTTGGATGAGCTTAATGGTGTTTGGTC
TAGGATGGAGATCCTACAAACATGTCAGTGGGCAGATGCTGTATTTTGCACCTGATCTAATACTAAATGA
ACAGCGGATGAAAGAATCATCATTCTATTCATTATGCCTTACCATGTGGCAGATCCCACAGGAGTTTGTC
AAGCTTCAAGTTAGCCAAGAAGAGTTCCTCTGTATGAAAGTATTGTTACTTCTTAATACAATTCCTTTGG
AAGGGCTACGAAGTCAAACCCAGTTTGAGGAGATGAGGTCAAGCTACATTAGAGAGCTCATCAAGGCAAT
TGGTTTGAGGCAAAAAGGAGTTGTGTCGAGCTCACAGCGTTTCTATCAACTTACAAAACTTCTTGATAAC
TCGCATGATCTTGTCAAACAGCTTCATCTGTACTGCTTGAATACATTTATCCAGTCCCGGGCACTGAGTG
TTGAATTTCCAGAAATGATGTCTGAAGTTATTGCTGCACAATTACCCAAGATATTGGCAGGGATGGTGAA
ACCCCTTCTCTTTCATAAAAAGGCGGCCGCAGGTGACGGTGCTGGTTTAATTAACATGACGGTCGACCAT
GATTTCAATAGCGAAGATATTTTATTCCCCATAGAAAGCATGAGTAGTATACAATACGTGGAGAATAATA
ACCCAAATAATATTAACAACGATGTTATCCCGTATTCTCTAGATATCAAAAACACTGTCTTAGATAGTGC
GGATCTCAATGACATTCAAAATCAAGAAACTTCACTGAATTTGGGGCTTCCTCCACTATCTTTCGACTCT
CCACTGCCCGTAACGGAAACGATACCATCCACTACCGATAACAGCTTGCATTTGAAAGCTGATAGCAACA
AAAATCGCGATGCAAGAACTATTGAAAATGATAGTGAAATTAAGAGTACTAATAATGCTAGTGGCTCTGG
GGCAAATCAATACACAACTCTTACTTCACCTTATCCTATGAACGACATTTTGTACAACATGAACAATCCG
TTACAATCACCGTCACCTTCATCGGTACCTCAAAATCCGACTATAAATCCTCCCATAAATACAGCAAGTA
ACGAAACTAATTTATCGCCTCAAACTTCAAATGGTAATGAAACTCTTATATCTCCTCGAGCCCAACAACA
TACGTCCATTAAAGATAATCGTCTGTCCTTACCTAATGGTGCTAATTCGAATCTTTTCATTGACACTAAC
CCAAACAATTTGAACGAAAAACTAAGAAATCAATTGAACTCAGATACAAATTCATATTCTAACTCCATTT
CTAATTCAAACTCCAATTCTACGGGTAATTTAAATTCCAGTTATTTTAATTCACTGAACATAGACTCCAT
GCTAGATGATTACGTTTCTAGTGATCTCTTATTGAATGATGATGATGATGACACTAATTTATCACGCCGA
AGATTTAGCGACGTTATAACAAACCAAGAGCTCTAAGCAAATAGCTAAATTATATACGAATTAATATTAT
GATTAAGTGTTTACGTGAGTGCGATATTTTTATTACTATCTTATACAGTTGTATATACTCTATAAAATGA
GTTGTCTATTAATTAACGCGATGAATGCTTTCTGGGTTTACCTCTCCAACAACTCTAGTTTACTTCTCAA
TACATTCAATTGTATTTGATTTGTCAATACTTCATCATTAATCAATTCTATAGTTTTGTTTTTCTCGTTT
ATTTCCAAATTTAATGCATCAATTTTATTATTCAATTTGTCGTTGATTTTGGTTAATGATTTTATGGTTT
GATCTCTGGCATTGATTGTTTGTGTTAGTTTTTCATTATTGATAATTAAATTATTTAAGTTAGTTATCAA
CTCGGTGTTTTCAAGTTTCAAGTTTTCAATTTCTTTAGAGTTTATTAGATTTGTCAAAGTTTCTGAATTG
CTTGATTGGTCCGGCCCAGGTATTGTTAGCGGTTTGAAGCAGGCGGCAGAAGAAGTAACAAAGGAACCTA
GAGGCCTTTTGATGTTAGCAGAATTGTCATGCAAGGGCTCCCTATCTACTGGAGAATATACTAAGGGTAC
TGTTGACATTGCGAAGAGCGACAAAGATTTTGTTATCGGCTTTATTGCTCAAAGAGACATGGGTGGAAGA
GATGAAGGTTACGATTGGTTGATTATGACACCCGGTGTGGGTTTAGATGACAAGGGAGACGCATTGGGTC
AACAGTATAGAACCGTGGATGATGTGGTCTCTACAGGATCTGACATTATTATTGTTGGAAGAGGACTATT
TGCAAAGGGAAGGGATGCTAAGGTAGAGGGTGAACGTTACAGAAAAGCAGGCTGGGGTTTAAACATTTAA
ATGGCCGGCCCAGCTTTTGTTCCCTTTAGTGAGGGTTAATTCCGAGCTTGGCGTAATCATGGTCATAGCT
GTTTCCTGTGTGAAATTGTTATCCGCTCACAATTCCACACAACATACGAGCCGGAAGCATAAAGTGTAAA
GCCTGGGGTGCCTAATGAGTGAGCTAACTCACATTAATTGCGTTGCGCTCACTGCCCGCTTTCCAGTCGG
GAAACCTGTCGTGCCAGCTGCATTAATGAATCGGCCAACGCGCGGGGAGAGGCGGTTTGCGTATTGGGCG
CTCTTCCGCTTCCTCGCTCACTGACTCGCTGCGCTCGGTCGTTCGGCTGCGGCGAGCGGTATCAGCTCAC
TCAAAGGCGGTAATACGGTTATCCACAGAATCAGGGGATAACGCAGGAAAGAACATGTGAGCAAAAGGCC
AGCAAAAGGCCAGGAACCGTAAAAAGGCCGCGTTGCTGGCGTTTTTCCATAGGCTCCGCCCCCCTGACGA
GCATCACAAAAATCGACGCTCAAGTCAGAGGTGGCGAAACCCGACAGGACTATAAAGATACCAGGCGTTT
CCCCCTGGAAGCTCCCTCGTGCGCTCTCCTGTTCCGACCCTGCCGCTTACCGGATACCTGTCCGCCTTTC
TCCCTTCGGGAAGCGTGGCGCTTTCTCATAGCTCACGCTGTAGGTATCTCAGTTCGGTGTAGGTCGTTCG
CTCCAAGCTGGGCTGTGTGCACGAACCCCCCGTTCAGCCCGACCGCTGCGCCTTATCCGGTAACTATCGT
CTTGAGTCCAACCCGGTAAGACACGACTTATCGCCACTGGCAGCAGCCACTGGTAACAGGATTAGCAGAG
CGAGGTATGTAGGCGGTGCTACAGAGTTCTTGAAGTGGTGGCCTAACTACGGCTACACTAGAAGAACAGT
ATTTGGTATCTGCGCTCTGCTGAAGCCAGTTACCTTCGGAAAAAGAGTTGGTAGCTCTTGATCCGGCAAA
CAAACCACCGCTGGTAGCGGTGGTTTTTTTGTTTGCAAGCAGCAGATTACGCGCAGAAAAAAAGGATCTC
AAGAAGATCCTTTGATCTTTTCTACGGGGTCTGACGCTCAGTGGAACGAAAACTCACGTTAAGGGATTTT
GGTCATGAGATTATCAAAAAGGATCTTCACCTAGATCCTTTTAAATTAAAAATGAAGTTTTAAATCAATC
TAAAGTATATATGAGTAAACTTGGTCTGACAGTTACCAATGCTTAATCAGTGAGGCACCTATCTCAGCGA
TCTGTCTATTTCGTTCATCCATAGTTGCCTGACTCCCCGTCGTGTAGATAACTACGATACGGGAGGGCTT
ACCATCTGGCCCCAGTGCTGCAATGATACCGCGAGACCCACGCTCACCGGCTCCAGATTTATCAGCAATA
AACCAGCCAGCCGGAAGGGCCGAGCGCAGAAGTGGTCCTGCAACTTTATCCGCCTCCATCCAGTCTATTA
ATTGTTGCCGGGAAGCTAGAGTAAGTAGTTCGCCAGTTAATAGTTTGCGCAACGTTGTTGCCATTGCTAC
AGGCATCGTGGTGTCACGCTCGTCGTTTGGTATGGCTTCATTCAGCTCCGGTTCCCAACGATCAAGGCGA
GTTACATGATCCCCCATGTTGTGCAAAAAAGCGGTTAGCTCCTTCGGTCCTCCGATCGTTGTCAGAAGTA
AGTTGGCCGCAGTGTTATCACTCATGGTTATGGCAGCACTGCATAATTCTCTTACTGTCATGCCATCCGT
AAGATGCTTTTCTGTGACTGGTGAGTACTCAACCAAGTCATTCTGAGAATAGTGTATGCGGCGACCGAGT
TGCTCTTGCCCGGCGTCAATACGGGATAATACCGCGCCACATAGCAGAACTTTAAAAGTGCTCATCATTG
GAAAACGTTCTTCGGGGCGAAAACTCTCAAGGATCTTACCGCTGTTGAGATCCAGTTCGATGTAACCCAC
TCGTGCACCCAACTGATCTTCAGCATCTTTTACTTTCACCAGCGTTTCTGGGTGAGCAAAAACAGGAAGG
CAAAATGCCGCAAAAAAGGGAATAAGGGCGACACGGAAATGTTGAATACTCATACTCTTCCTTTTTCAAT
ATTATTGAAGCATTTATCAGGGTTATTGTCTCATGAGCGGATACATATTTGAATGTATTTAGAAAAATAA
ACAAATAGGGGTTCCGCGCACATTTCCCCGAAAAGTGCCACCTGACGTCCTCGGCGCGCCGACGTCTAAG
AAACCATTATTATCATGACATTAACCTATAAAAATAGGCGTATCACGAGGCCCTTTCGTCTCGCGCGTTT
CGGTGATGACGGTGAAAACCTCTGACACATGCAGCTCCCGGAGACGGTCACAGCTTGTCTGTAAGCGGAT
GCCGGGAGCAGACAAGCCCGTCAGGGCGCGTCAGCGGGTGTTGGCGGGTGTCGGGGCTGGCTTAACTATG
CGGCATCAGAGCAGATTGTACTGAGAGTGCACCATACCACCTTTTCAATTCATCATTTTTTTTTTATTCT
TTTTTTTGATTTCGGTTTCCTTGAAATTTTTTTGATTCGGTAATCTCCGAACAGAAGGAAGAACGAAGGA
AGGAGCACAGACTTAGATTGGTATATATACGCATATTGGGTCAGCAGTACAGAACCGTCGACGAAGTTGT
AAGTGGTGGATCAGATATCATCATTGTTGGCAGAGGACTTTTCGCCAAGGGTAGAGATCCTAATACTAAA
CTCACAAATTAGAGCTTCAATTTAATTATATCAGTTATTACCCTATGCGGTGTGAAATACCGCACAGATG
CGTAAGGAGAAAATACCGCATCAGGAAATTGTAAGCGTTAATATTTTGTTAAAATTCGCGTTAAATTTTT
GTTAAATCAGCTCATTTTTTAACCAATAGGCCGAAATCGGCAAAATCCCTTATAAATCAAAAGAATAGAC
CGAGATAGGGT
[37 nt withheld, positions 6172-6208]
AAAGAACGTGGACTCCAACGTCAAAGG
[49 nt withheld, positions 6236-6284]
T
[91 nt withheld, positions 6286-6376]
G
[124 nt withheld, positions 6378-6501]
CCATTCGCCATTCAGGCTGCGCAACTGTTGGGAAGGGCGATCGGTGCGGGCCTCTTCGCTATTACGCCAG
CTGGCGAAAGGGGGATGTGCTGCAAGGCGATTAAGTTGGGTAACGCCAGGGTTTTCCCAGTCACGACGTT
GTAAAACGACGGCCAGTGAATTGTAATACGACTCACTATAGGGGGCCAGCGTGGCCGTTTAAACAGAACG
AAGGAAGGAGCACAGACTTAGATTGGTATATATACGCATATGTAGTGTTGAAGAAACATGAAATTGCCCA
GTATTCTTAACCCAACTGCACAGAACAAAAACCTGCAGGAAACGAAGATAAATCATGTCGAAAGCTACAT
ATAAGGAACGTGCTGCTACTCATCCTAGTCCTGTTGCTGCCAAGCTATTTAATATCATGCACGAAAAGCA
AACAAACTTGTGTGCTTCATTGGATGTTCGTACCACCAAGGAATTACTGGAGTTAGTTGAAGCATTAGGT
CCCAAAATTTGTTTACTAAAAACACATGTGGATATCTTGACTGATTTTTCCATGGAGGGCACAGTTAAGC
CGCTAAAGGCATTATCCGCCAAGTACAATTTTTTACTCTTCGAAGACAGAAAATTTGCTGACATTGGTAA
TACAGTCAAATTGCAGTACTCTGCGGGTGTATACAGAATAGCAGAATGGGCAGACATTACGAATGCACAC
GGTGTGGTGGTTTAGCTTGCCTCGTCCCCGCCGGGTCACCCGGCCAGCGACATGGAGGCCCAGAATACCC
TCCTTGACAGTCTTGACGTGCGCAGCTCAGGGGCATGATGTGACTGTCGCCCGTACATTTAGCCCATACA
TCCCCATGTATAATCATTTGCATCCATACATTTTGATGGCCGCACGGCGCGAAGCAAAAATTACGGCTCC
TCGCTGCGGACCTGCGAGCAGGGAAACGCTCCCCTCACAGACGCGTTGAATTGTCCCCACGCCGCGCCCC
TGTAGAGAAATATAAAAGGTTAGGATTTGCCACTGAGGTTCTTCTTTCATATACTTCCTTTTAAAATCTT
GCTAGGATACAGTTCTCACATCACATCCGAACATAAACAACCATGACAGTCAACACTAAGACCTATAGTG
AGAGAGCAGAAACTCATGCCTCACCAGTAGCACAACGATTATTTCGATTAATGGAACTGAAGAAAACCAA
TTTATGTGCATCAATTGATGTTGATACCACTAAGGAATTCCTTGAATTAATTGATAAATTGGGTCCTTAT
GTATGCTTAATCAAGACTCATATTGATATAATCAATGATTTTTCCTATGAATCCACTATTGAACCATTAT
TAGAACTTTCACGTAAACATCAATTTATGATTTTTGAAGATAGAAAATTTGCTGATATTGGTAATACCGT
GAAGAAACAATATATTGGTGGAGTTTATAAAATTAGTAGTTGGGCAGATATTACTAATGCTCATGGTGTC
ACTGGGAATGGAGTAGTTGAAGGATTAAAACAGGGAGCTAAAGAAACCACCACCAACCAAGAGCCAAGAG
GGTTATTGATGTTAGCTGAATTATCATCAGTGGGATCATTAGCATATGGAGAATATTCTCAAAAAACTGT
TGAAATTGCTAAATCCGATAAGGAATTTGTTATTGGATTTATTGCCCAACGTGATATGGGTGGACAAGAA
GAAGGATTTGATTGGCTTATTATGACACCTGGAGTTGGATTAGATGATAAAGGTGATGGATTAGGACAAC
AATATAGAACTGTTGATGAAGTTGTTAGCACTGGAACTGATATTATCATTGTTGGTAGAGGATTGTTTGG
TAAAGGAAGAGATCCAGATATTGAAGGTAAAAGGTATAGAGATGCTGGTTGGAATGCTTATTTGAAAAAG
ACTGGCCAATTATAATCAGTACTGACAATAAAAAGATTCTTGTTTTCAAGAACTTGTCATTTGTATAGTT
TTTTTATATTGTAGTTGTTCTATTTTAATCAAATGTTAGCGTGATTTATATTTTTTTTCGCCTCGACATC
ATCTGCCCAGATGCGAAGTTAAGTGCGCAGAAAGTAATATCATGCGTCAATCGTATGTGAATGCTGGTCG
CTATACTGCTGTCGATTCGATACTAACGCCGCCATCCAGTGTCGAAAACGACCTCGAATTCATCGAGTGG
ATTCGGCTTTGGGTACCGGGCCCGGCAACCAAACCCATACATCGGGATTCCTATAATACCTTCGTTGGTC
TCCCTAACATGTAGGTGGCGGAGGGGAGATATACAATAGAACAGATACCAGACAAGACATAATGGGCTAA
ACAAGACTACACCAATTACACTGCCTCATTGATGGTGGTACATAACGAACTAATACTGTAGCCCTAGACT
TGATAGCCATCATCATATCGAAGTTTCACTACCCTTTTTCCATTTGCCATCTATTGAAGTAATAATAGGC
GCATGCAACTTCTTTTCTTTTTTTTTCTTTTCTCTCTCCCCCGTTGTTGTCTCACCATATCCGCAATGAC
AAAAAAATGATGGAAGACACTAAAGGAAAAATTTAACGACAAAGACAGCACCAA
Features (pLannotate 1.2.2; 28 found; start..end, strand, type, name):
    178..198     +  promoter       PLtetO-1 promoter (fragment): modified phage lambda PL promoter with tet operator sites (Lutz and Bujard, 1997)
    200..220     +  promoter       PLtetO-1 promoter (fragment): modified phage lambda PL promoter with tet operator sites (Lutz and Bujard, 1997)
    219..242     +  promoter       ADH1 promoter (fragment): S. cerevisiae ADH1; promoter for alcohol dehydrogenase 1
    265..436     +  CDS            ZFHD1 (DNA binding domain) (fragment): composite human DNA-binding domain composed of domains from the transcription factors Zif268 and Oct-1 (Pomerantz et al., 1995)
    544..1401    +  CDS            PGR (fragment): PRGR_SHEEP - Also known as NR3C3. Experimental evidence at transcript level: Swiss-Prot protein existence level 2. The steroid hormones and their receptors are involved in the regulation of eukaryotic gene expression and affect cellular proliferation and differentiation in target tissues. Transcriptional activator of several progesteron-dependent promoters in a variety of cell types. Involved in activation of SRC-dependent MAPK signaling on hormone stimulation. From Ovis aries (Sheep).
   1456..2337    +  CDS            MSN2 (fragment): MSN2_YEAST - Experimental evidence at protein level: Swiss-Prot protein existence level 1. Positive transcriptional factor that acts as a component of the stress responsive system. Recognizes and binds to the stress response element (STRE) which is involved in the response to various forms of stress (heat, oxidative, osmotic, etc.). Involved in the regulation of the CTT1, DDR2, HSP12 genes. May be regulated via WHI2- PSR1 complex phosphatase activity. From Saccharomyces cerevisiae (strain ATCC 204508 / S288c) (Baker's yeast).
   2813..3206    +  CDS            URA3 (fragment): orotidine-5'-phosphate decarboxylase, required for uracil biosynthesis; S. cerevisiae URA3; yeast auxotrophic marker, counterselectable with 5-fluoroorotic acid (5-FOA)
   3243..3261    -  promoter       T3 promoter: promoter for bacteriophage T3 RNA polymerase
   3306..3322    -  protein_bind   lac operator: The lac repressor binds to the lac operator to inhibit transcription in E. coli. This inhibition can be relieved by adding lactose or isopropyl-β-D-thiogalactopyranoside (IPTG). lac repressor encoded by lacI
   3330..3360    -  promoter       lac promoter: promoter for the E. coli lac operon
   3375..3396    -  protein_bind   CAP binding site: CAP binding activates transcription in the presence of cAMP. E. coli catabolite activator protein
   3409..3501    -  CDS            lacI (fragment): lac repressor; lacI; The lac repressor binds to the lac operator to inhibit transcription in E. coli. This inhibition can be relieved by adding lactose or isopropyl-β-D-thiogalactopyranoside (IPTG).
   3684..4272    -  rep_origin     ori: high-copy-number ColE1/pMB1/pBR322/pUC origin of replication
   4443..5303    -  CDS            AmpR: β-lactamase; bla; confers resistance to ampicillin, carbenicillin, and related antibiotics
   5304..5408    -  promoter       AmpR promoter: bla
   5520..5555    +  CDS            rop (fragment): Rop protein, which maintains plasmids at low copy number; rop
   5657..5706    +  misc_feature   bom (fragment): basis of mobility region from pBR322
   5714..5846    +  promoter       URA3 promoter (fragment): S. cerevisiae URA3
   5994..6045    +  misc_feature   bom (fragment): basis of mobility region from pBR322
   6073..6501    -  rep_origin     f1 ori (sequence partly withheld): f1 bacteriophage origin of replication; arrow indicates direction of (+) strand synthesis
   6505..6662    -  CDS            lacZα (fragment): LacZα fragment of β-galactosidase; lacZ fragment
   6665..6683    +  promoter       T7 promoter: promoter for bacteriophage T7 RNA polymerase
   6706..6835    +  promoter       URA3 promoter (fragment): S. cerevisiae URA3
   6836..7211    +  CDS            URA3 (fragment): orotidine-5'-phosphate decarboxylase, required for uracil biosynthesis; S. cerevisiae URA3; yeast auxotrophic marker, counterselectable with 5-fluoroorotic acid (5-FOA)
   7250..7593    +  promoter       TEF promoter: Ashbya gossypii TEF promoter
   7612..8400    +  CDS            URA3: PYRF_YEAST - Experimental evidence at protein level: Swiss-Prot protein existence level 1. From Saccharomyces cerevisiae (strain ATCC 204508 / S288c) (Baker's yeast).
   8412..8609    +  terminator     TEF terminator: Ashbya gossypii TEF terminator
   8695..176     +  promoter       ADH1 promoter (fragment) (across the origin): S. cerevisiae ADH1; promoter for alcohol dehydrogenase 1
