[The description below was written by a language model from this plasmid's Addgene catalogue record and pLannotate feature annotations shown in this document.]
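Description:
pHES830 is a yeast expression plasmid built on the pAAD606 backbone that constitutively produces ZPM, a progesterone-inducible synthetic transcription factor, in Saccharomyces cerevisiae. ZPM is a three-part fusion: the zinc-finger DNA-binding domain of Zif268, the ligand-binding domain of the human progesterone receptor (PGR), and the activation domain of the yeast stress-response factor Msn2. The feature table shows these segments in that order on one strand; the automated annotation labels the first as part of the ZFHD1 composite domain and matches the second to a sheep homologue, but both are consistent with the catalogue description. Expression is driven by a crippled ADH1 promoter. The annotated ADH1 promoter fragments lie just upstream of the coding sequence and are interrupted by two short matches to tet-operator-containing sequence, whose role the record does not explain. With progesterone bound, the factor activates promoters carrying Zif268 binding sites, so hormone dose sets the output of a separately supplied target gene.

In E. coli the plasmid is maintained through a high-copy ColE1/pUC-type origin and ampicillin resistance, and it retains an f1 origin, T3 and T7 promoters and lacZα remnants typical of a pBluescript-like lineage. Yeast selection is by URA3, present as a complete coding sequence between the Ashbya gossypii TEF promoter and terminator. No yeast replication origin or centromere is annotated. Separate URA3 promoter and partial URA3 coding fragments flank the expression and marker cassettes, which suggests integration at the URA3 locus, although the record does not say so. The sequenced record is slightly shorter than the listed total size. The construct belongs to a toolkit of synthetic circuits for independent, two-dimensional control of yeast gene expression.
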