Addgene plasmid #87944: pHES830
Purpose: Constitutively expresses progesterone-inducible synthetic transcription factor in yeast. It activates transcription of promoters containing Zif268 binding sites.
Depositing lab: Hana El-Samad. Depositing organization: University of California, San Francisco (UCSF). Publication: Robust Synthetic Circuits for Two-Dimensional Control of Gene Expression in Yeast. Aranda-Diaz A, Mace K, Zuleta I, Harrigan P, El-Samad H. ACS Synth Biol. 2016 Dec 27. doi: 10.1021/acssynbio.6b00251. PubMed 27930885.
Backbone
  Vector backbone: pAAD606
  Backbone size w/o insert (bp): 7000
  Total vector size (bp): 9109
  Vector type: Yeast Expression
  Selectable markers: URA3
Growth in bacteria
  Bacterial resistance: Ampicillin, 100 μg/mL
  Growth temperature: 37°C
  Growth strain: DH5alpha
  Copy number: Unknown
Gene/Insert
  Gene/Insert name: Zif268 DBD - hPR LBD - MSN2 AD (alt name: ZPM)
  Species: H. sapiens (human), S. cerevisiae (budding yeast), Synthetic
  Insert size (bp): 2745
  Entrez Gene: PGR (a.k.a. NR3C3, PR)
  Promoter: ADH1 (crippled)
  Cloning method: Restriction Enzyme; 5′ cloning site PspOMI (not destroyed); 3′ cloning site SacI (not destroyed)
  Sequencing primers: 5′ GTGGATTCGGCTTTGGGTA; 3′ CGCACTCACGTAAACACTTAATC
Terms and licenses: Academic/Nonprofit Terms; Industry Terms: Not Available to Industry
How to cite: pHES830 was a gift from Hana El-Samad (Addgene plasmid # 87944 ; http://n2t.net/addgene:87944 ; RRID:Addgene_87944)
